>Addgene plasmid #92117 | pET-deSpCas9-VP64-6xHis | depositor partial sequence | sequence record 177915 | deSpCas9-VP64-6xHis ORF
ATGGATAAGAAATACTCAATAGGCTTAGCTATCGGCACAAATAGCGTCGGATGGGCGGTGATCACTGATG
AATATAAGGTTCCGTCTAAAAAGTTCAAGGTTCTGGGAAATACAGACCGCCACAGTATCAAAAAAAATCT
TATAGGGGCTCTTTTATTTGACAGTGGAGAGACAGCGGAAGCGACTCGTCTCAAACGGACAGCTCGTAGA
AGGTATACACGTCGGAAGAATCGTATTTGTTATCTACAGGAGATTTTTTCAAATGAGATGGCGAAAGTAG
ATGATAGTTTCTTTCATCGACTTGAAGAGTCTTTTTTGGTGGAAGAAGACAAGAAGCATGAACGTCATCC
TATTTTTGGAAATATAGTAGATGAAGTTGCTTATCATGAGAAATATCCAACTATCTATCATCTGCGAAAA
AAATTGGTAGATTCTACTGATAAAGCGGATTTGCGCTTAATCTATTTGGCCTTAGCGCATATGATTAAGT
TTCGTGGTCATTTTTTGATTGAGGGAGATTTAAATCCTGATAATAGTGATGTGGACAAACTATTTATCCA
GTTGGTACAAACCTACAATCAATTATTTGAAGAAAACCCTATTAACGCAAGTGGAGTAGATGCTAAAGCG
ATTCTTTCTGCACGATTGAGTAAATCAAGACGATTAGAAAATCTCATTGCTCAGCTCCCCGGTGAGAAGA
AAAATGGCTTATTTGGGAATCTCATTGCTTTGTCATTGGGTTTGACCCCTAATTTTAAATCAAATTTTGA
TTTGGCAGAAGATGCTAAATTACAGCTTTCAAAAGATACTTACGATGATGATTTAGATAATTTATTGGCG
CAAATTGGAGATCAATATGCTGATTTGTTTTTGGCAGCTAAGAATTTATCAGATGCTATTTTACTTTCAG
ATATCCTAAGAGTAAATACTGAAATAACTAAGGCTCCCCTATCAGCTTCAATGATTAAACGCTACGATGA
ACATCATCAAGACTTGACTCTTTTAAAAGCTTTAGTTCGACAACAACTTCCAGAAAAGTATAAAGAAATC
TTTTTTGATCAATCAAAAAACGGATATGCAGGTTATATTGATGGGGGAGCTAGCCAGGAAGAGTTCTACA
AGTTCATCAAGCCCATCCTGGAAAAGATGGACGGCACCGAGGAACTGCTCGTGAAGCTGAACAGAGAGGA
CCTGCTGCGGAAGCAGCGGACCTTCGACAACGGCAGCATCCCCCACCAGATCCACCTGGGAGAGCTGCAC
GCCATTCTGCGGCGGCAGGAAGATTTTTACCCATTCCTGAAGGACAACCGGGAAAAGATCGAGAAGATCC
TGACCTTCCGCATCCCCTACTACGTGGGCCCTCTGGCCAGGGGAAACAGCAGATTCGCCTGGATGACCAG
AAAGAGCGAGGAAACCATCACCCCCTGGAACTTCGAGGAAGTGGTGGACAAGGGCGCTTCCGCCCAGAGC
TTCATCGAGCGGATGACCAACTTCGATAAGAACCTGCCCAACGAGAAGGTGCTGCCCAAGCACAGCCTGC
TGTACGAGTACTTCACCGTGTATAACGAGCTGACCAAAGTGAAATACGTGACCGAGGGAATGAGAAAGCC
CGCCTTCCTGAGCGGCGAGCAGAAAAAGGCCATCGTGGACCTGCTGTTCAAGACCAACCGGAAAGTGACC
GTGAAGCAGCTGAAAGAGGACTACTTCAAGAAAATCGAGTGCTTCGACTCCGTGGAAATCTCCGGCGTGG
AAGATCGGTTCAACGCCTCCCTGGGCACATACCACGATCTGCTGAAAATTATCAAGGACAAGGACTTCCT
GGACAATGAGGAAAACGAGGACATTCTGGAAGATATCGTGCTGACCCTGACACTGTTTGAGGACAGAGAG
ATGATCGAGGAACGGCTGAAAACCTATGCCCACCTGTTCGACGACAAAGTGATGAAGCAGCTGAAGCGGC
GGAGATACACCGGCTGGGGCAGGCTGAGCCGGAAGCTGATCAACGGCATCCGGGACAAGCAGTCCGGCAA
GACAATCCTGGATTTCCTGAAGTCCGACGGCTTCGCCAACAGAAACTTCATGCAGCTGATCCACGACGAC
AGCCTGACCTTTAAAGAGGACATCCAGAAAGCCCAGGTGTCCGGCCAGGGCGATAGCCTGCACGAGCACA
TTGCCAATCTGGCCGGCAGCCCCGCCATTAAGAAGGGCATCCTGCAGACAGTGAAGGTGGTGGACGAGCT
CGTGAAAGTGATGGGCCGGCACAAGCCCGAGAACATCGTGATCGAAATGGCCAGAGAGAACCAGACCACC
CAGAAGGGACAGAAGAACAGCCGCGAGAGAATGAAGCGGATCGAAGAGGGCATCAAAGAGCTGGGCAGCC
AGATCCTGAAAGAACACCCCGTGGAAAACACCCAGCTGCAGAACGAGAAGCTGTACCTGTACTACCTGCA
GAATGGGCGGGATATGTACGTGGACCAGGAACTGGACATCAACCGGCTGTCCGACTACGATGTGGACGCC
ATCGTGCCTCAGAGCTTTCTGGCCGACGACTCCATCGACAACAAGGTGCTGACCAGAAGCGACAAGAACC
GGGGCAAGAGCGACAACGTGCCCTCCGAAGAGGTCGTGAAGAAGATGAAGAACTACTGGCGGCAGCTGCT
GAACGCCAAGCTGATTACCCAGAGAAAGTTCGACAATCTGACCAAGGCCGAGAGAGGCGGCCTGAGCGAA
CTGGATAAGGCCGGCTTCATCAAGAGACAGCTGGTGGAAACCCGGCAGATCACAAAGCACGTGGCACAGA
TCCTGGACTCCCGGATGAACACTAAGTACGACGAGAATGACAAGCTGATCCGGGAAGTGAAAGTGATCAC
CCTGAAGTCCAAGCTGGTGTCCGATTTCCGGAAGGATTTCCAGTTTTACAAAGTGCGCGAGATCAACAAC
TACCACCACGCCCACGACGCCTACCTGAACGCCGTCGTGGGAACCGCCCTGATCAAAAAGTACCCTGCGC
TGGAAAGCGAGTTCGTGTACGGCGACTACAAGGTGTACGACGTGCGGAAGATGATCGCCAAGAGCGAGCA
GGAAATCGGCAAGGCTACCGCCAAGTACTTCTTCTACAGCAACATCATGAACTTTTTCAAGACCGAGATT
ACCCTGGCCAACGGCGAGATCCGGAAGGCGCCTCTGATCGAGACAAACGGCGAAACCGGGGAGATCGTGT
GGGATAAGGGCCGGGATTTTGCCACCGTGCGGAAAGTGCTGAGCATGCCCCAAGTGAATATCGTGAAAAA
GACCGAGGTGCAGACAGGCGGCTTCAGCAAAGAGTCTATCCTGCCCAAGAGGAACAGCGATAAGCTGATC
GCCAGAAAGAAGGACTGGGATCCAAAAAAATATGGTGGTTTTGATAGTCCAACGGTAGCTTATTCAGTCC
TAGTGGTTGCTAAGGTGGAAAAAGGGAAATCGAAGAAGTTAAAATCCGTTAAAGAGTTACTAGGGATCAC
AATTATGGAAAGAAGTTCCTTTGAAAAAAATCCGATTGACTTTTTAGAAGCTAAAGGATATAAGGAAGTT
AAAAAAGACTTAATCATTAAACTACCTAAATATAGTCTTTTTGAGTTAGAAAACGGTCGTAAACGGATGC
TGGCTAGTGCCGGAGAATTACAAAAAGGAAATGAGCTGGCTCTGCCAAGCAAATATGTGAATTTTTTATA
TTTAGCTAGTCATTATGAAAAGTTGAAGGGTAGTCCAGAAGATAACGAACAAAAACAATTGTTTGTGGAG
CAGCATAAGCATTATTTAGATGAGATTATTGAGCAAATCAGTGAATTTTCTAAGCGTGTTATTTTAGCAG
ATGCCAATTTAGATAAAGTTCTTAGTGCATATAACAAACATAGAGACAAACCAATACGTGAACAAGCAGA
AAATATTATTCATTTATTTACGTTGACGAATCTTGGAGCTCCCGCTGCTTTTAAATATTTTGATACAACA
ATTGATCGTAAACGATATACGTCTACAAAAGAAGTTTTAGATGCCACTCTTATCCATCAATCCATCACTG
GTCTTTATGAAACACGCATTGATTTGAGTCAGCTAGGAGGTGACGGTTCTCCCAAGAAGAAGAGGAAAGT
CTCGAGCGACTACAAAGACCATGACGGTGATTATAAAGATCATGACATCGATTACAAGGATGACGATGAC
AAGGCTGCAGGAGGCGGTGGAAGCGGGCGCGCCGACGCGCTGGACGATTTCGATCTCGACATGCTGGGTT
CTGATGCCCTCGATGACTTTGACCTGGATATGTTGGGAAGCGACGCATTGGATGACTTTGATCTGGACAT
GCTCGGCTCCGATGCTCTGGACGATTTCGATCTCGATATGTTACATCACCACCACCATCACTAA
