[The description below was written by a language model from this plasmid's Addgene catalogue record.]
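Description:
pET-deSpCas9-VP64-6xHis is a bacterial expression plasmid of about 9.5 kb, built on a pET29 backbone and designed to produce a catalytically inactive, increased-fidelity Streptococcus pyogenes Cas9 fused to a transcriptional activation domain. It is listed as a low-copy plasmid selected with ampicillin. pET29 vectors usually carry kanamycin resistance, so the ampicillin marker is worth noting, although the record does not explain the difference. No feature table is provided, so the origin of replication and other backbone elements are not specified here.

The roughly 4.4 kb insert is driven by a T7 promoter, so expression depends on a host that supplies T7 RNA polymerase. The Cas9 coding sequence carries five substitutions. D10A and H840A inactivate the RuvC and HNH nuclease domains, giving "dead" Cas9 that binds its target DNA without cutting it. K848A, K1003A and R1060A are the eSpCas9(1.1) changes, which weaken contacts with the non-target strand to reduce off-target engagement. Attached to the C terminus are a nuclear localisation signal, a 3xFLAG epitope for detection, and VP64, a tetrameric repeat of the VP16 activation domain. A backbone-encoded 6xHis tag follows, allowing metal-affinity purification.

According to the depositor's alternate name, the plasmid contains no U6-sgRNA cassette, so any guide RNA must be supplied separately. The stated purpose is expression of the dead eSpCas9(1.1)-VP64-6xHis fusion protein in bacterial cells. It was deposited with a study that compared and combined enhanced and high-fidelity SpCas9 variants to optimise specificity and cleavage. The record gives no further detail on how the protein was used.
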