Addgene plasmid #92117: pET-deSpCas9-VP64-6xHis
Purpose: Expression of dead/inactive increased fidelity eSpCas9 (1.1)-VP64-6xHis in bacterial cells
Depositing lab: Ervin Welker. Depositing organization: HUN-REN Biological Research Centre Szeged (HUN-REN Szegedi Biológiai Kutatóközpont). Publication: Crossing enhanced and high fidelity SpCas9 nucleases to optimize specificity and cleavage. Kulcsar PI, Talas A, Huszar K, Ligeti Z, Toth E, Weinhardt N, Fodor E, Welker E. Genome Biol. 2017 Oct 6;18(1):190. doi: 10.1186/s13059-017-1318-8. PubMed 28985763.
Backbone
  Vector backbone: pET29
  Total vector size (bp): 9544
  Vector type: Bacterial Expression, CRISPR
Growth in bacteria
  Bacterial resistance: Ampicillin, 100 μg/mL
  Growth temperature: 37°C
  Growth strain: DH5alpha
  Copy number: Low Copy
Gene/Insert
  Gene/Insert name: dead/inactive eSpCas9-NLS-3xFLAG-VP64 (alt name: dead/inactive eSpCas9 (1.1)-NLS-3xFLAG-VP64)
  Species: S. pyogenes
  Insert size (bp): 4404
  Mutation: D10A, H840A, K848A, K1003A, R1060A
  Promoter: T7
  Tag / fusion protein: NLS (C terminal on insert); 3xFLAG (C terminal on insert); VP64 (C terminal on insert); 6xHis (C terminal on backbone)
  Cloning method: Unknown
  Sequencing primers: 5′ GCAAATTGGAGATCAATATGC
Terms and licenses: Academic/Nonprofit Terms; Industry Terms: Not Available to Industry
Depositor comments: Alternate plasmid name: pT7-dead eSpCas9 (1.1)-NLS-3xFLAG-VP64-6xHis (without U6-sgRNA coding sequence). For detailed information and plasmid usage, please see the associated publication.
How to cite: pET-deSpCas9-VP64-6xHis was a gift from Ervin Welker (Addgene plasmid # 92117 ; http://n2t.net/addgene:92117 ; RRID:Addgene_92117)
