LOCUS       Exported 9541 bp ds-DNA circular SYN 12-MAY-2021
DEFINITION  Expression of dead/inactive increased fidelity eSpCas9
            (1.1)-VP64-6xHis in bacterial cells.
ACCESSION   .
VERSION     .
KEYWORDS    pET-deSpCas9-VP64-6xHis
SOURCE      synthetic DNA construct
  ORGANISM  synthetic DNA construct
REFERENCE   1 (bases 1 to 9541)
  AUTHORS   Kulcsar PI, Talas A, Huszar K, Ligeti Z, Toth E, Weinhardt N, Fodor
            E, Welker E
  TITLE     Crossing enhanced and high fidelity SpCas9 nucleases to optimize
            specificity and cleavage.
  JOURNAL   Genome Biol. 2017 Oct 6;18(1):190. doi: 10.1186/s13059-017-1318-8.
  PUBMED    28985763
REFERENCE   2 (bases 1 to 9541)
  AUTHORS   .
  TITLE     Direct Submission
  JOURNAL   Exported May 12, 2021 from SnapGene Server 1.1.58
            http://www.snapgene.com
FEATURES             Location/Qualifiers
     source          1..9541
                     /organism="synthetic DNA construct"
                     /mol_type="other DNA"
     primer_bind     1..20
                     /label=T7
                     /note="T7 promoter, forward primer"
     promoter        1..19
                     /label=T7 promoter
                     /note="promoter for bacteriophage T7 RNA polymerase"
     protein_bind    20..44
                     /label=lac operator
                     /bound_moiety="lac repressor encoded by lacI"
                     /note="The lac repressor binds to the lac operator to
                     inhibit transcription in E. coli. This inhibition can be
                     relieved by adding lactose or
                     isopropyl-beta-D-thiogalactopyranoside (IPTG)."
     RBS             59..81
                     /note="efficient ribosome binding site from bacteriophage
                     T7 gene 10 (Olins and Rangwala, 1989)"
     CDS             4198..4218
                     /codon_start=1
                     /product="nuclear localization signal of SV40 (simian virus
                     40) large T antigen"
                     /label=SV40 NLS
                     /translation="PKKKRKV"
     CDS             4225..4290
                     /codon_start=1
                     /product="three tandem FLAG(R) epitope tags, followed by an
                     enterokinase cleavage site"
                     /label=3xFLAG
                     /translation="DYKDHDGDYKDHDIDYKDDDDK"
     CDS             4321..4470
                     /codon_start=1
                     /product="tetrameric repeat of the minimal activation
                     domain of herpes simplex virus VP16 (Beerli et al., 1998)"
                     /label=VP64
                     /translation="DALDDFDLDMLGSDALDDFDLDMLGSDALDDFDLDMLGSDALDDF
                     DLDML"
     CDS             4471..4488
                     /codon_start=1
                     /product="6xHis affinity tag"
                     /label=6xHis
                     /translation="HHHHHH"
     CDS             4507..4551
                     /codon_start=1
                     /product="affinity and epitope tag derived from pancreatic
                     ribonuclease A"
                     /label=S-Tag
                     /translation="KETAAAKFERQHMDS"
     primer_bind     complement(4589..4607)
                     /label=T7 Term
                     /note="T7 terminator, reverse primer"
     terminator      4603..4650
                     /label=T7 terminator
                     /note="transcription terminator for bacteriophage T7 RNA
                     polymerase"
     rep_origin      4687..5142
                     /direction=RIGHT
                     /label=f1 ori
                     /note="f1 bacteriophage origin of replication; arrow
                     indicates direction of (+) strand synthesis"
     primer_bind     complement(4774..4793)
                     /label=F1ori-R
                     /note="F1 origin, reverse primer"
     primer_bind     4984..5005
                     /label=F1ori-F
                     /note="F1 origin, forward primer"
     CDS             complement(5257..6117)
                     /codon_start=1
                     /gene="bla"
                     /product="beta-lactamase"
                     /label=AmpR
                     /note="confers resistance to ampicillin, carbenicillin, and
                     related antibiotics"
                     /translation="MSIQHFRVALIPFFAAFCLPVFAHPETLVKVKDAEDQLGARVGYI
                     ELDLNSGKILESFRPEERFPMMSTFKVLLCGAVLSRIDAGQEQLGRRIHYSQNDLVEYS
                     PVTEKHLTDGMTVRELCSAAITMSDNTAANLLLTTIGGPKELTAFLHNMGDHVTRLDRW
                     EPELNEAIPNDERDTTMPVAMATTLRKLLTGELLTLASRQQLIDWMEADKVAGPLLRSA
                     LPAGWFIADKSGAGERGSRGIIAALGPDGKPSRIVVIYTTGSQATMDERNRQIAEIGAS
                     LIKHW"
     primer_bind     5880..5899
                     /label=Amp-R
                     /note="Ampicillin resistance gene, reverse primer"
     promoter        complement(6118..6210)
                     /gene="bla"
                     /label=AmpR promoter
     rep_origin      6291..6879
                     /direction=RIGHT
                     /label=ori
                     /note="high-copy-number ColE1/pMB1/pBR322/pUC origin of
                     replication"
     primer_bind     6780..6799
                     /label=pBR322ori-F
                     /note="pBR322 origin, forward primer"
     primer_bind     7033..7050
                     /label=L4440
                     /note="L4440 vector, forward primer"
     misc_feature    7065..7204
                     /label=bom
                     /note="basis of mobility region from pBR322"
     primer_bind     complement(7130..7149)
                     /label=pRS-marker
                     /note="pRS vectors, use to sequence yeast selectable
                     marker"
     primer_bind     7290..7312
                     /label=pGEX 3'
                     /note="pGEX vectors, reverse primer"
     CDS             complement(7306..7497)
                     /codon_start=1
                     /gene="rop"
                     /product="Rop protein, which maintains plasmids at low copy
                     number"
                     /label=rop
                     /translation="MTKQEKTALNMARFIRSQTLTLLEKLNELDADEQADICESLHDHA
                     DELYRSCLARFGDDGENL"
     CDS             complement(8069..9151)
                     /codon_start=1
                     /gene="lacI"
                     /product="lac repressor"
                     /label=lacI
                     /note="The lac repressor binds to the lac operator to
                     inhibit transcription in E. coli. This inhibition can be
                     relieved by adding lactose or
                     isopropyl-beta-D-thiogalactopyranoside (IPTG)."
                     /translation="MKPVTLYDVAEYAGVSYQTVSRVVNQASHVSAKTREKVEAAMAEL
                     NYIPNRVAQQLAGKQSLLIGVATSSLALHAPSQIVAAIKSRADQLGASVVVSMVERSGV
                     EACKAAVHNLLAQRVSGLIINYPLDDQDAIAVEAACTNVPALFLDVSDQTPINSIIFSH
                     EDGTRLGVEHLVALGHQQIALLAGPLSSVSARLRLAGWHKYLTRNQIQPIAEREGDWSA
                     MSGFQQTMQMLNEGIVPTAMLVANDQMALGAMRAITESGLRVGADISVVGYDDTEDSSC
                     YIPPLTTIKQDFRLLGQTSVDRLLQLSQGQAVKGNQLLPVSLVKRKTTLAPNTQTASPR
                     ALADSLMQLARQVSRLESGQ"
     primer_bind     9113..9132
                     /label=LacI-R
                     /note="LacI, reverse primer"
     promoter        complement(9152..9229)
                     /gene="lacI"
                     /label=lacI promoter
     primer_bind     9435..9454
                     /label=pBRrevBam
                     /note="pBR322 vectors, tet region, downstream of BamHI,
                     reverse primer"
ORIGIN
        1 taatacgact cactataggg gaattgtgag cggataacaa ttcccctcta gaaataattt
       61 tgtttaactt taagaaggag atataccatg gataagaaat actcaatagg cttagctatc
      121 ggcacaaata gcgtcggatg ggcggtgatc actgatgaat ataaggttcc gtctaaaaag
      181 ttcaaggttc tgggaaatac agaccgccac agtatcaaaa aaaatcttat aggggctctt
      241 ttatttgaca gtggagagac agcggaagcg actcgtctca aacggacagc tcgtagaagg
      301 tatacacgtc ggaagaatcg tatttgttat ctacaggaga ttttttcaaa tgagatggcg
      361 aaagtagatg atagtttctt tcatcgactt gaagagtctt ttttggtgga agaagacaag
      421 aagcatgaac gtcatcctat ttttggaaat atagtagatg aagttgctta tcatgagaaa
      481 tatccaacta tctatcatct gcgaaaaaaa ttggtagatt ctactgataa agcggatttg
      541 cgcttaatct atttggcctt agcgcatatg attaagtttc gtggtcattt tttgattgag
      601 ggagatttaa atcctgataa tagtgatgtg gacaaactat ttatccagtt ggtacaaacc
      661 tacaatcaat tatttgaaga aaaccctatt aacgcaagtg gagtagatgc taaagcgatt
      721 ctttctgcac gattgagtaa atcaagacga ttagaaaatc tcattgctca gctccccggt
      781 gagaagaaaa atggcttatt tgggaatctc attgctttgt cattgggttt gacccctaat
      841 tttaaatcaa attttgattt ggcagaagat gctaaattac agctttcaaa agatacttac
      901 gatgatgatt tagataattt attggcgcaa attggagatc aatatgctga tttgtttttg
      961 gcagctaaga atttatcaga tgctatttta ctttcagata tcctaagagt aaatactgaa
     1021 ataactaagg ctcccctatc agcttcaatg attaaacgct acgatgaaca tcatcaagac
     1081 ttgactcttt taaaagcttt agttcgacaa caacttccag aaaagtataa agaaatcttt
     1141 tttgatcaat caaaaaacgg atatgcaggt tatattgatg ggggagctag ccaggaagag
     1201 ttctacaagt tcatcaagcc catcctggaa aagatggacg gcaccgagga actgctcgtg
     1261 aagctgaaca gagaggacct gctgcggaag cagcggacct tcgacaacgg cagcatcccc
     1321 caccagatcc acctgggaga gctgcacgcc attctgcggc ggcaggaaga tttttaccca
     1381 ttcctgaagg acaaccggga aaagatcgag aagatcctga ccttccgcat cccctactac
     1441 gtgggccctc tggccagggg aaacagcaga ttcgcctgga tgaccagaaa gagcgaggaa
     1501 accatcaccc cctggaactt cgaggaagtg gtggacaagg gcgcttccgc ccagagcttc
     1561 atcgagcgga tgaccaactt cgataagaac ctgcccaacg agaaggtgct gcccaagcac
     1621 agcctgctgt acgagtactt caccgtgtat aacgagctga ccaaagtgaa atacgtgacc
     1681 gagggaatga gaaagcccgc cttcctgagc ggcgagcaga aaaaggccat cgtggacctg
     1741 ctgttcaaga ccaaccggaa agtgaccgtg aagcagctga aagaggacta cttcaagaaa
     1801 atcgagtgct tcgactccgt ggaaatctcc ggcgtggaag atcggttcaa cgcctccctg
     1861 ggcacatacc acgatctgct gaaaattatc aaggacaagg acttcctgga caatgaggaa
     1921 aacgaggaca ttctggaaga tatcgtgctg accctgacac tgtttgagga cagagagatg
     1981 atcgaggaac ggctgaaaac ctatgcccac ctgttcgacg acaaagtgat gaagcagctg
     2041 aagcggcgga gatacaccgg ctggggcagg ctgagccgga agctgatcaa cggcatccgg
     2101 gacaagcagt ccggcaagac aatcctggat ttcctgaagt ccgacggctt cgccaacaga
     2161 aacttcatgc agctgatcca cgacgacagc ctgaccttta aagaggacat ccagaaagcc
     2221 caggtgtccg gccagggcga tagcctgcac gagcacattg ccaatctggc cggcagcccc
     2281 gccattaaga agggcatcct gcagacagtg aaggtggtgg acgagctcgt gaaagtgatg
     2341 ggccggcaca agcccgagaa catcgtgatc gaaatggcca gagagaacca gaccacccag
     2401 aagggacaga agaacagccg cgagagaatg aagcggatcg aagagggcat caaagagctg
     2461 ggcagccaga tcctgaaaga acaccccgtg gaaaacaccc agctgcagaa cgagaagctg
     2521 tacctgtact acctgcagaa tgggcgggat atgtacgtgg accaggaact ggacatcaac
     2581 cggctgtccg actacgatgt ggacgccatc gtgcctcaga gctttctggc cgacgactcc
     2641 atcgacaaca aggtgctgac cagaagcgac aagaaccggg gcaagagcga caacgtgccc
     2701 tccgaagagg tcgtgaagaa gatgaagaac tactggcggc agctgctgaa cgccaagctg
     2761 attacccaga gaaagttcga caatctgacc aaggccgaga gaggcggcct gagcgaactg
     2821 gataaggccg gcttcatcaa gagacagctg gtggaaaccc ggcagatcac aaagcacgtg
     2881 gcacagatcc tggactcccg gatgaacact aagtacgacg agaatgacaa gctgatccgg
     2941 gaagtgaaag tgatcaccct gaagtccaag ctggtgtccg atttccggaa ggatttccag
     3001 ttttacaaag tgcgcgagat caacaactac caccacgccc acgacgccta cctgaacgcc
     3061 gtcgtgggaa ccgccctgat caaaaagtac cctgcgctgg aaagcgagtt cgtgtacggc
     3121 gactacaagg tgtacgacgt gcggaagatg atcgccaaga gcgagcagga aatcggcaag
     3181 gctaccgcca agtacttctt ctacagcaac atcatgaact ttttcaagac cgagattacc
     3241 ctggccaacg gcgagatccg gaaggcgcct ctgatcgaga caaacggcga aaccggggag
     3301 atcgtgtggg ataagggccg ggattttgcc accgtgcgga aagtgctgag catgccccaa
     3361 gtgaatatcg tgaaaaagac cgaggtgcag acaggcggct tcagcaaaga gtctatcctg
     3421 cccaagagga acagcgataa gctgatcgcc agaaagaagg actgggatcc aaaaaaatat
     3481 ggtggttttg atagtccaac ggtagcttat tcagtcctag tggttgctaa ggtggaaaaa
     3541 gggaaatcga agaagttaaa atccgttaaa gagttactag ggatcacaat tatggaaaga
     3601 agttcctttg aaaaaaatcc gattgacttt ttagaagcta aaggatataa ggaagttaaa
     3661 aaagacttaa tcattaaact acctaaatat agtctttttg agttagaaaa cggtcgtaaa
     3721 cggatgctgg ctagtgccgg agaattacaa aaaggaaatg agctggctct gccaagcaaa
     3781 tatgtgaatt ttttatattt agctagtcat tatgaaaagt tgaagggtag tccagaagat
     3841 aacgaacaaa aacaattgtt tgtggagcag cataagcatt atttagatga gattattgag
     3901 caaatcagtg aattttctaa gcgtgttatt ttagcagatg ccaatttaga taaagttctt
     3961 agtgcatata acaaacatag agacaaacca atacgtgaac aagcagaaaa tattattcat
     4021 ttatttacgt tgacgaatct tggagctccc gctgctttta aatattttga tacaacaatt
     4081 gatcgtaaac gatatacgtc tacaaaagaa gttttagatg ccactcttat ccatcaatcc
     4141 atcactggtc tttatgaaac acgcattgat ttgagtcagc taggaggtga cggttctccc
     4201 aagaagaaga ggaaagtctc gagcgactac aaagaccatg acggtgatta taaagatcat
     4261 gacatcgatt acaaggatga cgatgacaag gctgcaggag gcggtggaag cgggcgcgcc
     4321 gacgcgctgg acgatttcga tctcgacatg ctgggttctg atgccctcga tgactttgac
     4381 ctggatatgt tgggaagcga cgcattggat gactttgatc tggacatgct cggctccgat
     4441 gctctggacg atttcgatct cgatatgtta catcaccacc accatcacta atgactcgag
     4501 tctggtaaag aaaccgctgc tgcgaaattt gaacgccagc acatggactc gtctactagc
     4561 gcagcttaat taacctaggc tgctgccacc gctgagcaat aactagcata accccttggg
     4621 gcctctaaac gggtcttgag gggttttttg ctgaaaggag gaactatatc cggattggcg
     4681 aatgggnnnn nnnnnnnnnn nnnnnnnnnn nnnnnnnnnn nnnnnnnnnn nnnnnnnnnn
     4741 nnnnnnnnnn nnnnnnnnnn nnnnnnnnnn nnnnnnnnnn nnnnnnnnnn nnnnnnnnnn
     4801 nnnnnnnnnn cnnnnnnnnn nnnnnnnnnn nnnnnnnnnn nnnnnnnnnn nnnnnnnnnn
     4861 nnnnnnnnnn nnnnnnnnnn nnnnnnnnnn nnnnnnnnnn nnannnnnnn nnnnnnnnnn
     4921 nnnnnnnnnn nnnnnnnnnn nnnnnnnnnn nncctttgac gttggagtcc acgttcttta
     4981 atagtggact cttgttccaa actggaacaa cactcaaccc tatctcggtc tattcttttg
     5041 atttataagg gattttgccg atttcggcct attggttaaa aaatgagctg atttaacaaa
     5101 aatttaacgc gaattttaac aaaatattaa cgtttacaat ttctggcggc acgatggcat
     5161 gagattatca aaaaggatct tcacctagat ccttttaaat taaaaatgaa gttttaaatc
     5221 aatctaaagt atatatgagt aaacttggtc tgacagttac caatgcttaa tcagtgaggc
     5281 acctatctca gcgatctgtc tatttcgttc atccatagtt gcctgactcc ccgtcgtgta
     5341 gataactacg atacgggagg gcttaccatc tggccccagt gctgcaatga taccgcgaga
     5401 cccacgctca ccggctccag atttatcagc aataaaccag ccagccggaa gggccgagcg
     5461 cagaagtggt cctgcaactt tatccgcctc catccagtct attaattgtt gccgggaagc
     5521 tagagtaagt agttcgccag ttaatagttt gcgcaacgtt gttgccattg ctacaggcat
     5581 cgtggtgtca cgctcgtcgt ttggtatggc ttcattcagc tccggttccc aacgatcaag
     5641 gcgagttaca tgatccccca tgttgtgcaa aaaagcggtt agctccttcg gtcctccgat
     5701 cgttgtcaga agtaagttgg ccgcagtgtt atcactcatg gttatggcag cactgcataa
     5761 ttctcttact gtcatgccat ccgtaagatg cttttctgtg actggtgagt actcaaccaa
     5821 gtcattctga gaatagtgta tgcggcgacc gagttgctct tgcccggcgt caatacggga
     5881 taataccgcg ccacatagca gaactttaaa agtgctcatc attggaaaac gttcttcggg
     5941 gcgaaaactc tcaaggatct taccgctgtt gagatccagt tcgatgtaac ccactcgtgc
     6001 acccaactga tcttcagcat cttttacttt caccagcgtt tctgggtgag caaaaacagg
     6061 aaggcaaaat gccgcaaaaa agggaataag ggcgacacgg aaatgttgaa tactcatact
     6121 cttccttttt caatcatgat tgaagcattt atcagggtta ttgtctcatg agcggataca
     6181 tatttgaatg tatttagaaa aataaacaaa taggtcatga ccaaaatccc ttaacgtgag
     6241 ttttcgttcc actgagcgtc agaccccgta gaaaagatca aaggatcttc ttgagatcct
     6301 ttttttctgc gcgtaatctg ctgcttgcaa acaaaaaaac caccgctacc agcggtggtt
     6361 tgtttgccgg atcaagagct accaactctt tttccgaagg taactggctt cagcagagcg
     6421 cagataccaa atactgtcct tctagtgtag ccgtagttag gccaccactt caagaactct
     6481 gtagcaccgc ctacatacct cgctctgcta atcctgttac cagtggctgc tgccagtggc
     6541 gataagtcgt gtcttaccgg gttggactca agacgatagt taccggataa ggcgcagcgg
     6601 tcgggctgaa cggggggttc gtgcacacag cccagcttgg agcgaacgac ctacaccgaa
     6661 ctgagatacc tacagcgtga gctatgagaa agcgccacgc ttcccgaagg gagaaaggcg
     6721 gacaggtatc cggtaagcgg cagggtcgga acaggagagc gcacgaggga gcttccaggg
     6781 ggaaacgcct ggtatcttta tagtcctgtc gggtttcgcc acctctgact tgagcgtcga
     6841 tttttgtgat gctcgtcagg ggggcggagc ctatggaaaa acgccagcaa cgcggccttt
     6901 ttacggttcc tggccttttg ctggcctttt gctcacatgt tctttcctgc gttatcccct
     6961 gattctgtgg ataaccgtat taccgccttt gagtgagctg ataccgctcg ccgcagccga
     7021 acgaccgagc gcagcgagtc agtgagcgag gaagcggaag agcgcctgat gcggtatttt
     7081 ctccttacgc atctgtgcgg tatttcacac cgcaatggtg cactctcagt acaatctgct
     7141 ctgatgccgc atagttaagc cagtatacac tccgctatcg ctacgtgact gggtcatggc
     7201 tgcgccccga cacccgccaa cacccgctga cgcgccctga cgggcttgtc tgctcccggc
     7261 atccgcttac agacaagctg tgaccgtctc cgggagctgc atgtgtcaga ggttttcacc
     7321 gtcatcaccg aaacgcgcga ggcagctgcg gtaaagctca tcagcgtggt cgtgaagcga
     7381 ttcacagatg tctgcctgtt catccgcgtc cagctcgttg agtttctcca gaagcgttaa
     7441 tgtctggctt ctgataaagc gggccatgtt aagggcggtt ttttcctgtt tggtcactga
     7501 tgcctccgtg taagggggat ttctgttcat gggggtaatg ataccgatga aacgagagag
     7561 gatgctcacg atacgggtta ctgatgatga acatgcccgg ttactggaac gttgtgaggg
     7621 taaacaactg gcggtatgga tgcggcggga ccagagaaaa atcactcagg gtcaatgcca
     7681 gcgcttcgtt aatacagatg taggtgttcc acagggtagc cagcagcatc ctgcgatgca
     7741 gatccggaac ataatggtgc agggcgctga cttccgcgtt tccagacttt acgaaacacg
     7801 gaaaccgaag accattcatg ttgttgctca ggtcgcagac gttttgcagc agcagtcgct
     7861 tcacgttcgc tcgcgtatcg gtgattcatt ctgctaacca gtaaggcaac cccgccagcc
     7921 tagccgggtc ctcaacgaca ggagcacgat catgctagtc atgccccgcg cccaccggaa
     7981 ggagctgact gggttgaagg ctctcaaggg catcggtcga gatcccggtg cctaatgagt
     8041 gagctaactt acattaattg cgttgcgctc actgcccgct ttccagtcgg gaaacctgtc
     8101 gtgccagctg cattaatgaa tcggccaacg cgcggggaga ggcggtttgc gtattgggcg
     8161 ccagggtggt ttttcttttc accagtgaga cgggcaacag ctgattgccc ttcaccgcct
     8221 ggccctgaga gagttgcagc aagcggtcca cgctggtttg ccccagcagg cgaaaatcct
     8281 gtttgatggt ggttaacggc gggatataac atgagctgtc ttcggtatcg tcgtatccca
     8341 ctaccgagat gtccgcacca acgcgcagcc cggactcggt aatggcgcgc attgcgccca
     8401 gcgccatctg atcgttggca accagcatcg cagtgggaac gatgccctca ttcagcattt
     8461 gcatggtttg ttgaaaaccg gacatggcac tccagtcgcc ttcccgttcc gctatcggct
     8521 gaatttgatt gcgagtgaga tatttatgcc agccagccag acgcagacgc gccgagacag
     8581 aacttaatgg gcccgctaac agcgcgattt gctggtgacc caatgcgacc agatgctcca
     8641 cgcccagtcg cgtaccgtct tcatgggaga aaataatact gttgatgggt gtctggtcag
     8701 agacatcaag aaataacgcc ggaacattag tgcaggcagc ttccacagca atggcatcct
     8761 ggtcatccag cggatagtta atgatcagcc cactgacgcg ttgcgcgaga agattgtgca
     8821 ccgccgcttt acaggcttcg acgccgcttc gttctaccat cgacaccacc acgctggcac
     8881 ccagttgatc ggcgcgagat ttaatcgccg cgacaatttg cgacggcgcg tgcagggcca
     8941 gactggaggt ggcaacgcca atcagcaacg actgtttgcc cgccagttgt tgtgccacgc
     9001 ggttgggaat gtaattcagc tccgccatcg ccgcttccac tttttcccgc gttttcgcag
     9061 aaacgtggct ggcctggttc accacgcggg aaacggtctg ataagagaca ccggcatact
     9121 ctgcgacatc gtataacgtt actggtttca cattcaccac cctgaattga ctctcttccg
     9181 ggcgctatca tgccataccg cgaaaggttt tgcgccattc gatggtgtcc gggatctcga
     9241 cgctctccct tatgcgactc ctgcattagg aagcagccca gtagtaggtt gaggccgttg
     9301 agcaccgccg ccgcaaggaa tggtgcatgc aaggagatgg cgcccaacag tcccccggcc
     9361 acggggcctg ccaccatacc cacgccgaaa caagcgctca tgagcccgaa gtggcgagcc
     9421 cgatcttccc catcggtgat gtcggcgata taggcgccag caaccgcacc tgtggcgccg
     9481 gtgatgccgg ccacgatgcg tccggcgtag aggatcgaga tcgatctcga tcccgcgaaa
     9541 t
//
